>Addgene plasmid #148599 | pAc5.1B-lambdaN-HA-DmRoquin_501-819-del725-755_AE | depositor full sequence | sequence record 291047 | Full Sequence
CTTCAAGGAATTAATTCTATATTCTAAAAACACAAATGATACTTCTAAAAAAAATCATGAATGGCATCAA
CTCTGAATCAAATCTTTGCAGATGCACCTACTTCTCATTTCCACTGTCACATCATTTTTCCAGATCTCGC
TGCCTGTTATGTGGCCCACAAACCAAGACACGTTTTATGGCCATTAAAGCTGGCTGATCGTCGCCAAACA
CCAAATACATATCAATATGTACATTCGAGAAAGAAGCGATCAAAGAAGCGTCTTCGGGCGAGTAGGAGAA
TGCGGAGGAGAAGGAGAACGAGCTGATCTAGTATCTCTCCACAATCCAATGCCAACTGACCAACTGGCCA
TATTCGGAGCAATTTGAAGCCAATTTCCATCGCCTGGCGATCGCTCCATTCTTGGCTATATGTTTTTCAC
CGTTCCCGGGGCCATTTTCAAAGACTCGTCGGTAAGATAAGATTGTGTCACTCGCTGTCTCTCTTCATTT
GTCGAAGAATGCTGAGGAATTTCGCGATGACGTCGGCGAGTATTTTGAAGAATGAGAATAATTTGTATTT
ATACGAAAATCAGTTAGTGGAATTTTCTACAAAAACATGTTATCTATAGATAATTTTGTTGCAAAATATG
TTGACTATGACAAAGATTGTATGTATATACCTTTAATGTATTCTCATTTTCTTATGTATTTATAATGGCA
ATGATGATACTGATGATATTTTAAGATGATGCCAGACCACAGGCTGATTTCTGCGTCTTTTGCCGAACGC
AGTGCATGTGCGGTTGTTGTTTTTTGGAATAGTTTCAATTTTCGGACTGTCCGCTTTGATTTCAGTTTCT
TGGCTTATTCAAAAAGCAAAGTAAAGCCAAAAAAGCGAGATGGCAATACCAAATGCGGCAAAACGGTAGT
GGAAGGAAAGGGGTGCGGGGCAGCGGAAGGAAGGGTGGGGCGGGGCGTGGCGGGGTCTGTGGCTGGGCGC
GACGTCACCGACGTTGGAGCCACTCCTTTGACCATGTGTGCGTGTGTGTATTATTCGTGTCTCGCCACTC
GCCGGTTGTTTTTTTCTTTTTATCTCGCTCTCTCTAGCGCCATCTCGTACGCATGCTCAACGCACCGCAT
GTTGCCGTGTCCTTTATGCGTCATTTTGGCTCGAAATAGGCAATTATTTAAACAAAGATTAGTCAACGAA
AACGCTAAAATAAATAAGTCTACAATATGGTTACTTATTGCCATGTGTGTGCAGCCAACGATAGCAACAA
AAGCAACAACACAGTGGCTTTCCCTCTTTCACTTTTTGTTTGCAAGCGCGTGCGAGCAAGACGGCACGAC
CGGCAAACGCAATTACGCTGACAAAGAGCAGACGAAGTTTTGGCCGAAAAACATCAAGGCGCCTGATACG
AATGCATTTGCAATAACAATTGCGATATTTAATATTGTTTATGAAGCTGTTTGACTTCAAAACACACAAA
AAAAAAAATAAAACAAATTATTTGAAAGAGAATTAGGAATCGGACAGCTTATCGTTACGGGCTAACAGCA
CACCGAGACGAAATAGCTTACCTGACGTCACAGCCTCTGGAAGAACTGCCGCCAAGCAGAGAGAGAGAGA
AAAAGAGGGAGAGCAGCTTAGACCGCATGTGCTTGTGTGTGAGGCGTCTCTCTCTTCGTCTCCTGTTTGC
GCAAACGCATAGACTGCACTGAGAAAATCGATTACCTATTTTTTATGAATGAATATTTGCACTATTACTA
TTCAAAACTATTAAGATAGCAATCACATTCAATAGCCAAATACTATACCACCTGAGCGATGCAACGAAAT
GATCAATTTGAGCAAAAATGCTGCATATTTAGGACGGCATCATTATAGAAATGCTTCTTGCTGTGTACTT
TTCTCTCGTCTGGCAGCTGTTTCGCCGTTATTGTTAAAACCGGCTTAAGTTAGGTGTGTTTTCTACGACT
AGTGATGCCCCTACTAGAAGATGTGTGTTGCACAAATGTCCCTGAATAACCAATTTGAAGTGCAGATAGC
AGTAAACGTAAGCTAATATGAATATTATTTAACTGTAATGTTTTAATATCGCTGGACATTACTAATAAAC
CCACTATAAACACATGTACATATGTATGTTTTGGCATACAATGAGTAGTTGGGGAAAAAATGTGTAAAAG
CACCGTGACCATCACAGCATAAAGATAACCAGCTGAAGTATCGAATATGAGTAACCCCCAAATTGAATCA
CATGCCGCAACTGATAGGACCCATGGAAGTACACTCTTCATGGCGATATACAAGACACACACAAGCACGA
ACACCCAGTTGCGGAGGAAATTCTCCGTAAATGAAAACCCAATCGGCGAACAATTCATACCCATATATGG
TAAAAGTTTTGAACGCGACTTGAGAGCGGAGAGCATTGCGGCTGATAAGGTTTTAGCGCTAAGCGGGCTT
TATAAAACGGGCTGCGGGACCAGTTTTCATATCACTACCGTTTGAGTTCTTGTGCTGTGTGGATACTCCT
CCCGACACAAAGCCGCTCCATCAGCCAGCAGTCGTCTAATCCAGAGACCCCGGATCGGGGTACCAACATG
GACGCACAAACACGACGACGTGAGCGTCGCGCTGAGAAACAAGCTCAATGGAAAGCTGCAAACGGTGGAT
CTCCTCCACATATGGCTTACCCATACGATGTTCCAGATTACGCTCCTCCAAGCTTGCATTATATGGGCTC
TCCTAGGGGATATCTGGATCCCAGCTTGGGACTTTCGCCAGGTGGTGGTCTCCCGCCGTCGCATCACAGT
CCCATTACCAGGCTCATAGTGCCGAGCCGCTACGATTCGCGCTTTAGCGGGTTTGGCGGTGGCACGCCCA
GGATTCCTTCGCCCAGAGAATACCAAGCCAATCCGGTAGCGCCAACGCAACGCAATGCCAACCCACCGAA
TTTTAGTGTGAACAGTAACCTGCACAAGGGCTACATGTTGCCCGCCAGCGGTGGAGATGTCTTCCATCTG
GCCAATCCGTGGGAGCAAGCATACCTGGCACAGCAGCAACATCCTCCACAGCATCCCCAACAGCAGCAGC
CACCGTCCAGCAAGCCGAATCCCAGCCGACCGTTGTCGATTTTACCCGCAACAGCTGATACCTCATTTTT
TGAAAAGAAACCGCCGAATAGTGTTAGCATAGATCTGGACAGGGTCCCGGAGGTCAATGTGGATGCAGTG
CCTCTGTTCCGGCGATCCAACAATAACCACAATAACAACAATAGTAACTCCCACAATAACAACAACAACA
ATCATGGCTCATCACTGCTGTTCTGGAACAATACGGGTAAAGATTCAGCCAACTTTGTACGATCAGACTC
CATATTGGATGACGATGCGTCCACATTCTATGGCGGCTTCAAGAGTGACAGAAACGATAGCTTCAATGCC
AATAAGCAGCAACAGCCGATGTGGGGCAGGAAACCGCAACTGATGTCGGAAGACAGTTTCGAGGGCGGCA
TCGATAGTGGAATGATGCTGCAGCTGGAGAAGAATCTGGTGGACATCGTCGATCCCGATGACAGTGGGAT
CAAGGTGGACTAGGCGGCCGCTCGAGTCTAGAGGGCCCGCGGTTCGAAGGTAAGCCTATCCCTAACCCTC
TCCTCGGTCTCGATTCTACGCGTACCGGTCATCATCACCATCACCATTGAGTTTAAACCCGCTGATCAGC
CTCGACTGTGCCTTCTAAGGCCTGAGCTCGCTGATCAGCCTCGATCGAGGATCCAGACATGATAAGATAC
ATTGATGAGTTTGGACAAACCACAACTAGAATGCAGTGAAAAAAATGCTTTATTTGTGAAATTTGTGATG
CTATTGCTTTATTTGTAACCATTATAAGCTGCAATAAACAAGTTAACAACAACAATTGCATTCATTTTAT
GTTTCAGGTTCAGGGGGAGGTGTGGGAGGTTTTTTAAAGCAAGTAAAACCTCTACAAATGTGGTATGGCT
GATTATGATCAGTCGACCGATGCCCTTGAGAGCCTTCAACCCAGTCAGCTCCTTCCGGTGGGCGCGGGGC
ATGACTATCGTCGCCGCACTTATGACTGTCTTCTTTATCATGCAACTCGTAGGACAGGTGCCGGCAGCGC
TCTGGGTCATTTTCGGCGAGGACCGCTTTCGCTGGAGCGCGACGATGATCGGCCTGTCGCTTGCGGTATT
CGGAATCTTGCACGCCCTCGCTCAAGCCTTCGTCACTGGTCCCGCCACCAAACGTTTCGGCGAGAAGCAG
GCCATTATCGCCGGCATGGCGGCCGACGCGCTGGGCTACGTCTTGCTGGCGTTCGCGACGCGAGGCTGGA
TGGCCTTCCCCATTATGATTCTTCTCGCTTCCGGCGGCATCGGGATGCCCGCGTTGCAGGCCATGCTGTC
CAGGCAGGTAGATGACGACCATCAGGGACAGCTTCAAGGATCGCTCGCGGCTCTTACCAGCCAGCAAAAG
GCCAGGAACCGTAAAAAGGCCGCGTTGCTGGCGTTTTTCCATAGGCTCCGCCCCCCTGACGAGCATCACA
AAAATCGACGCTCAAGTCAGAGGTGGCGAAACCCGACAGGACTATAAAGATACCAGGCGTTTCCCCCTGG
AAGCTCCCTCGTGCGCTCTCCTGTTCCGACCCTGCCGCTTACCGGATACCTGTCCGCCTTTCTCCCTTCG
GGAAGCGTGGCGCTTTCTCAATGCTCACGCTGTAGGTATCTCAGTTCGGTGTAGGTCGTTCGCTCCAAGC
TGGGCTGTGTGCACGAACCCCCCGTTCAGCCCGACCGCTGCGCCTTATCCGGTAACTATCGTCTTGAGTC
CAACCCGGTAAGACACGACTTATCGCCACTGGCAGCAGCCACTGGTAACAGGATTAGCAGAGCGAGGTAT
GTAGGCGGTGCTACAGAGTTCTTGAAGTGGTGGCCTAACTACGGCTACACTAGAAGGACAGTATTTGGTA
TCTGCGCTCTGCTGAAGCCAGTTACCTTCGGAAAAAGAGTTGGTAGCTCTTGATCCGGCAAACAAACCAC
CGCTGGTAGCGGTGGTTTTTTTGTTTGCAAGCAGCAGATTACGCGCAGAAAAAAAGGATCTCAAGAAGAT
CCTTTGATCTTTTCTACGGGGTCTGACGCTCAGTGGAACGAAAACTCACGTTAAGGGATTTTGGTCATGA
GATTATCAAAAAGGATCTTCACCTAGATCCTTTTAAATTAAAAATGAAGTTTTAAATCAATCTAAAGTAT
ATATGAGTAAACTTGGTCTGACAGTTACCAATGCTTAATCAGTGAGGCACCTATCTCAGCGATCTGTCTA
TTTCGTTCATCCATAGTTGCCTGACTCCCCGTCGTGTAGATAACTACGATACGGGAGGGCTTACCATCTG
GCCCCAGTGCTGCAATGATACCGCGAGACCCACGCTCACCGGCTCCAGATTTATCAGCAATAAACCAGCC
AGCCGGAAGGGCCGAGCGCAGAAGTGGTCCTGCAACTTTATCCGCCTCCATCCAGTCTATTAATTGTTGC
CGGGAAGCTAGAGTAAGTAGTTCGCCAGTTAATAGTTTGCGCAACGTTGTTGCCATTGCTGCAGGCATCG
TGGTGTCACGCTCGTCGTTTGGTATGGCTTCATTCAGCTCCGGTTCCCAACGATCAAGGCGAGTTACATG
ATCCCCCATGTTGTGCAAAAAAGCGGTTAGCTCCTTCGGTCCTCCGATCGTTGTCAGAAGTAAGTTGGCC
GCAGTGTTATCACTCATGGTTATGGCAGCACTGCATAATTCTCTTACTGTCATGCCATCCGTAAGATGCT
TTTCTGTGACTGGTGAGTACTCAACCAAGTCATTCTGAGAATAGTGTATGCGGCGACCGAGTTGCTCTTG
CCCGGCGTCAACACGGGATAATACCGCGCCACATAGCAGAACTTTAAAAGTGCTCATCATTGGAAAACGT
TCTTCGGGGCGAAAACTCTCAAGGATCTTACCGCTGTTGAGATCCAGTTCGATGTAACCCACTCGTGCAC
CCAACTGATCTTCAGCATCTTTTACTTTCACCAGCGTTTCTGGGTGAGCAAAAACAGGAAGGCAAAATGC
CGCAAAAAAGGGAATAAGGGCGACACGGAAATGTTGAATACTCATACTCTTCCTTTTTCAATATTATTGA
AGCATTTATCAGGGTTATTGTCTCATGAGCGGATACATATTTGAATGTATTTAGAAAAATAAACAAATAG
GGGTTCCGCGCACATTTCCCCGAAAAGTGCCACCTGACGTCTAAGAAACCATTATTATCATGACATTAAC
CTATAAAAATAGGCGTATCACGAGGCCCTTTCGT
Features (pLannotate 1.2.2; 10 found; start..end, strand, type, name):
     56..2568    +  promoter       Ac5 promoter: Drosophila melanogaster actin 5C promoter
   2588..2653    +  CDS            N (fragment): REGN_LAMBD - Experimental evidence at protein level: Swiss-Prot protein existence level 1. Plays a role as a transcriptional antitermination factor that allows the virus to initiate its lytic phase. Activates expression of the delayed viral early genes by modifying host RNA polymerase (RNAP) into a form that is resistant to termination signals. This antitermination function requires the host NusA protein which serves to stabilize the interaction between antitermination protein N and host RNA polymerase. From Escherichia phage lambda (Bacteriophage lambda).
   2678..2704    +  CDS            3xHA (fragment): three tandem HA epitope tags
   3619..3660    +  CDS            V5 tag: epitope tag from simian virus 5
   3760..3894    -  polyA_signal   SV40 poly(A) signal: SV40 polyadenylation signal
   3917..4001    -  CDS            large T antigen (fragment): large T antigen from SV40 (simian virus 40)
   4002..4472    +  CDS            TcR (fragment): tetracycline efflux protein; tet; confers resistance to tetracycline
   4516..5104    -  rep_origin     ori: high-copy-number ColE1/pMB1/pBR322/pUC origin of replication
   5275..6135    -  CDS            AmpR: β-lactamase; bla; confers resistance to ampicillin, carbenicillin, and related antibiotics
   6136..6240    -  promoter       AmpR promoter: bla
