[The description below was written by a language model from this plasmid's Addgene catalogue record and pLannotate feature annotations shown in this document.]
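Description:
pAc5.1B-lambdaN-HA-DmRoquin_501-819-del725-755_AE is an insect-cell expression plasmid of 6,334 nt. The catalogue lists the backbone as unknown, although the name points to a pAc5.1B-type vector, and this is consistent with the annotated features. It is propagated in E. coli through a ColE1/pUC-type origin and selected with ampicillin via the bla gene and its own promoter. The repository records it as low copy, even though the origin is annotated as a high-copy type. A partial tetracycline-resistance sequence and a short SV40 large T antigen fragment are also detected. Both appear to be non-functional backbone remnants, and no marker for selection in insect cells is annotated.

Expression is driven by the constitutive Drosophila melanogaster actin 5C promoter. Downstream lies a short fragment of the bacteriophage lambda N protein, followed by an HA epitope (annotated as a single-repeat-sized fragment of a 3xHA tag) and then the insert. The insert is a C-terminal portion of Drosophila Roquin (roq, CG16807) covering residues 501–819 with an internal deletion of residues 725–755, derived from isoform C. A vector-encoded V5 tag is annotated after the insert, but the record does not indicate whether it is in frame and translated. An SV40 polyadenylation signal is annotated downstream.

The lambda N peptide binds BoxB RNA hairpins, so a fusion of this kind is typically used in tethering assays, where the protein is artificially recruited to a BoxB-containing reporter mRNA in Drosophila cultured cells. The HA tag allows detection or immunoprecipitation. The associated publication concerns recruitment of the CCR4-NOT deadenylase complex by Roquin through a CAF40-binding motif. This deletion variant is therefore plausibly a mapping mutant for testing which C-terminal segments are needed for that activity, though the record does not state what the deleted region contains.
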