Addgene plasmid #148599: pAc5.1B-lambdaN-HA-DmRoquin_501-819-del725-755_AE
Purpose: Insect Expression of DmRoquin_501-819-del725-755
Depositing lab: Elisa Izaurralde. Depositing organization: Max Planck Institute for Developmental Biology. Publication: A CAF40-binding motif facilitates recruitment of the CCR4-NOT complex to mRNAs targeted by Drosophila Roquin. Sgromo A, Raisch T, Bawankar P, Bhandari D, Chen Y, Kuzuoglu-Ozturk D, Weichenrieder O, Izaurralde E. Nat Commun. 2017 Feb 6;8:14307. doi: 10.1038/ncomms14307. PubMed 28165457.
Backbone
  Vector backbone: Unknown
  Vector type: Insect Expression
Growth in bacteria
  Bacterial resistance: Ampicillin, 100 μg/mL
  Growth temperature: 37°C
  Growth strain: DH5alpha
  Copy number: Low Copy
Gene/Insert
  Gene/Insert name: DmRoquin_501-819-del725-755
  Species: D. melanogaster (fly)
  Entrez Gene: roq (a.k.a. CG16807, Dmel\CG16807, NEST:bs21b12)
  Cloning method: Unknown
Terms and licenses: Academic/Nonprofit Terms; Industry Terms: Not Available to Industry
Depositor comments: ORF extracted from isoform C NCBI:NM_001275011.1 Plasmids from this collection were made available to the research community and donated after the lab closed. Please note that the sequence provided by the depositing laboratory may be theoretical/predicted or based on Sanger sequencing results. There may be discrepancies between sequencing results obtained by Addgene and the depositor sequence. If an Addgene verified sequence is not available, please contact before placing your order to request that our lab fully sequence the plasmid.
How to cite: pAc5.1B-lambdaN-HA-DmRoquin_501-819-del725-755_AE was a gift from Elisa Izaurralde (Addgene plasmid # 148599 ; http://n2t.net/addgene:148599 ; RRID:Addgene_148599)
